Addgene plasmid #21167: pGL3-Control-miR-17-5p-Control
Depositing lab: Joshua Mendell. Depositing organization: Johns Hopkins University and School of Medicine. Publication: c-Myc-regulated microRNAs modulate E2F1 expression. O'Donnell KA, Wentzel EA, Zeller KI, Dang CV, Mendell JT. Nature. 2005 Jun 9. 435(7043):839-43. 10.1038/nature03677 PubMed 15944709.
Backbone
  Vector backbone: pGL3-Control
  Backbone manufacturer: Promega
  Backbone size w/o insert (bp): 5523
  Vector type: Mammalian Expression
Growth in bacteria
  Bacterial resistance: Ampicillin, 100 μg/mL
  Growth temperature: 37°C
  Growth strain: DH5alpha
  Copy number: High Copy
Gene/Insert
  Gene/Insert name: miR 17-5p Sensor
  Species: H. sapiens (human)
  Insert size (bp): 66
  Entrez Gene: MIR17 (a.k.a. MIR17-5p, MIR91, MIRN17, MIRN91, hsa-mir-17, miR-17, miR17-3p, miRNA17, miRNA91)
  Cloning method: Restriction Enzyme; 5′ cloning site XbaI (destroyed during cloning); 3′ cloning site XbaI (destroyed during cloning)
  Sequencing primers: 5′ GLprimer2; 3′ RVprimer4
Terms and licenses: Academic/Nonprofit Terms; Industry Terms: Not Available to Industry
How to cite: pGL3-Control-miR-17-5p-Control was a gift from Joshua Mendell (Addgene plasmid # 21167 ; http://n2t.net/addgene:21167 ; RRID:Addgene_21167)
