[The description below was written by a language model from this plasmid's Addgene catalogue record.]
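Description:
pGL3-Control-miR-17-5p-Control is a mammalian expression reporter plasmid built on Promega's pGL3-Control backbone (5523 bp without insert). It is a high-copy plasmid propagated in E. coli under ampicillin selection. pGL3-Control is a standard firefly luciferase vector in which the luciferase gene is expressed constitutively from SV40 promoter and enhancer elements. These backbone features come from general knowledge of the commercial vector, as the record includes no feature table.

The insert is a 66 bp human-derived element recorded as a "miR 17-5p Sensor" and linked to the MIR17 gene. It was cloned into an XbaI site, and the site was destroyed at both junctions. In pGL3-Control, XbaI lies just downstream of the luciferase coding region, so the insert should sit in the 3′ untranslated region of the reporter transcript. In sensor designs of this type, sequences complementary to a mature microRNA are placed in the 3′ UTR. Endogenous or co-expressed miRNA then represses the transcript, and lower luciferase activity reports miRNA function.

The "Control" suffix in the plasmid name may mark this as a control version of the sensor, or it may simply repeat the backbone name. The record does not say which, nor does it give the number or orientation of target sites or whether they are intact, mutated or otherwise altered. The associated publication concerns c-Myc-regulated microRNAs that modulate E2F1 expression. This fits use of the plasmid in transient transfection luciferase assays that monitor miR-17-5p activity in mammalian cells.
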