>Addgene plasmid #21167 | pGL3-Control-miR-17-5p-Control | depositor partial sequence | sequence record 9811 | Author sequence
TCTAGTCAAAGTGCTTACAGTGCAGGTAGTGGAATTCCCAAAGTGCTTACAGTGCAGGTAGTACTAGA
