>Addgene plasmid #21167 | pGL3-Control-miR-17-5p-Control | addgene partial sequence | sequence record 26904 | 21167 with pGL2-Fwd
CTGAACATAAAATGAATGCAATTGTTGTTGTTAACTTGTTTATTGCAGCTTATAATGGTTACAAATAAAG
CAATAGCATCACAAATTTCACAAATAAAGCATTTTTTTCACTGCATTCTAGTTGTGGTTTGTCCAAACTC
ATCAATGTATCTTATCATGTCTGCTCGAAGCGGCCGGCCGCCCCGACTCTAGTACTACCTGCACTGTAAG
CACTTTGGGAATTCCACTACCTGCACTGTAAGCACTTTGACTAGAATTACACGGCGATCTTTCCGCCCTT
CTTGGCCTTTATGAGGATCTCTCTGATTTTTCTTGCGTCGAGTTTTCCGGTAAGACCTTTCGGTACTTCG
TCCACAAACACAACTCCTCCGCGCAACTTTTTCGCGGTTGTTACTTGACTGGCGACGTAATCCACGATCT
CTTTTTCCGTCATCGTCTTTCCGTGCTCCAAAACAACAACGGCGGCGGGAAGTTCACCGGCGTCATCGTC
GGGAAGACCTGCGACACCTGCGTCGAAGATGTTGGGGTGTTGGAGCAAGATGGATTCCAATTCAGCGGGA
GCCACCTGATAGCCTTTGTACTTAATCAGAGACTTCAGGCGGTCAACGATGAAGAAGTGTTCGTCTTCGT
CCCAGTAAGCTATGTCTCCAGAATGTAGCCATCCATCCTTGAA
